>Addgene plasmid #152074 | pGBW-m4134197 | depositor full sequence | sequence record 295086 | Full Sequence
CACCATGGGGTACATAAATGTTTTCGCCTTTCCATTCACGATCTATTCACTCCTTTTATGTAGGATGAAC
TCTCGCAATTACATTGCTCAGGTAGACGTCGTGAACTTTAACCTAACTGAAAACCTTTACTTTCAGTCGG
GACGGCGAATCCCGGGGCTGATAAATCCCTGGAAAAGGAGATGGAAGAAGAACTTTATTGCAGTGTCTGC
GGCTAACCGGTTCAAAAAGATCAGTTCAAGCGGCGCCCTAGATTACGACATTCCTACGACCGCCTCCGAG
AATCTCTATTTCCAGGGTGAATTTGGCTTGGCACAACATGACGAGGCCGTCGATAACAAGTTTAATAAAG
AACAGCAGAACGCTTTCTATGAGATCCTTCACTTACCAAATCTGAACGAAGAGCAACGCAACGCTTTCAT
TCAGAGCCTGAAAGACGATCCCTCGCAGTCTGCAAATCTCCTGGCCGAAGCCAAGAAGCTGAATGACGCA
CAGGCTCCAAAAGTTGATAACAAGTTTAACAAGGAGCAGCAGAATGCTTTCTACGAGATATTGCACCTTC
CTAATCTGAATGAGGAACAAAGAAATGCATTTATCCAGTCCCTAAAAGACGATCCATCACAGAGTGCCAA
CCTGCTTGCGGAAGCCAAAAAGCTCAATGATGCCCAGGCCCCGAAAGTAGACGCGAACCATCAATAAGCT
AGCTTGACTGACTGAGATACAGCGTACCTTCAGCTCACAGACATGATAAGATACATTGATGAGTTTGGAC
AAACCACAACTAGAATGCAGTGAAAAAAATGCTTTATTTGTGAAATTTGTGATGCTATTGCTTTATTTGT
AACCATTATAAGCTGCAATAAACAAGTTAACAACAACAATTGCATTCATTTTATGTTTCAGGTTCAGGGG
GAGGTGTGGGAGGTTTTTTAAAGCAAGTAAAACCTCTACAAATGTGGTATTGGCCCATCTCTATCGGTAT
CGTAGCATAACCCCTTGGGGCCTCTAAACGGGTCTTGAGGGGTTTTTTGTGCCCCTCGGGCCGGATTGCT
ATCTACCGGCATTGGCGCAGAAAAAAATGCCTGATGCGACGCTGCGCGTCTTATACTCCCACATATGCCA
GATTCAGCAACGGATACGGCTTCCCCAACTTGCCCACTTCCATACGTGTCCTCCTTACCAGAAATTTATC
CTTAAGGTCGTCAGCTATCCTGCAGGCGATCTCTCGATTTCGATCAAGACATTCCTTTAATGGTCTTTTC
TGGACACCACTAGGGGTCAGAAGTAGTTCATCAAACTTTCTTCCCTCCCTAATCTCATTGGTTACCTTGG
GCTATCGAAACTTAATTAACCAGTCAAGTCAGCTACTTGGCGAGATCGACTTGTCTGGGTTTCGACTACG
CTCAGAATTGCGTCAGTCAAGTTCGATCTGGTCCTTGCTATTGCACCCGTTCTCCGATTACGAGTTTCAT
TTAAATCATGTGAGCAAAAGGCCAGCAAAAGGCCAGGAACCGTAAAAAGGCCGCGTTGCTGGCGTTTTTC
CATAGGCTCCGCCCCCCTGACGAGCATCACAAAAATCGACGCTCAAGTCAGAGGTGGCGAAACCCGACAG
GACTATAAAGATACCAGGCGTTTCCCCCTGGAAGCTCCCTCGTGCGCTCTCCTGTTCCGACCCTGCCGCT
TACCGGATACCTGTCCGCCTTTCTCCCTTCGGGAAGCGTGGCGCTTTCTCATAGCTCACGCTGTAGGTAT
CTCAGTTCGGTGTAGGTCGTTCGCTCCAAGCTGGGCTGTGTGCACGAACCCCCCGTTCAGCCCGACCGCT
GCGCCTTATCCGGTAACTATCGTCTTGAGTCCAACCCGGTAAGACACGACTTATCGCCACTGGCAGCAGC
CACTGGTAACAGGATTAGCAGAGCGAGGTATGTAGGCGGTGCTACAGAGTTCTTGAAGTGGTGGCCTAAC
TACGGCTACACTAGAAGAACAGTATTTGGTATCTGCGCTCTGCTGAAGCCAGTTACCTTCGGAAAAAGAG
TTGGTAGCTCTTGATCCGGCAAACAAACCACCGCTGGTAGCGGTGGTTTTTTTGTTTGCAAGCAGCAGAT
TACGCGCAGAAAAAAAGGATCTCAAGAAGATCCTTTGATCTTTTCTACGGGGTCTGACGCTCAGTGGAAC
GAAAACTCACGTTAAGGGATTTTGGTCATGAGATTATCAAAAAGGATCTTCACCTAGATCCTTTTAAATT
AAAAATGAAGTTTTAAATCAATCTAAAGTATATATGAGTAAACTTGGTCTGACAGTTACCAATGCTTAAT
CAGTGAGGCACCTATCTCAGCGATCTGTCTATTTCGTTCATCCATAGTTGCATTTAAATTTCCGAACTCT
CCAAGGCCCTCGTCGGAAAATCTTCAAACCTTTCGTCCGATCCATCTTGCAGGCTACCTCTCGAACGAAC
TATCGCAAGTCTCTTGGCCGGCCTTGCGCCTTGGCTATTGCTTGGCAGCGCCTATCGCCAGGTATTACTC
CAATCCCGAATATCCGAGATCGGGATCACCCGAGAGAAGTTCAACCTACATCCTCAATCCCGATCTATCC
GAGATCCGAGGAATATCGAAATCGGGGCGCGCCTGGTGTACCGAGAACGATCCTCTCAGTGCGAGTCTCG
ACGATCCATATCGTTGCTTGGCAGTCAGCCAGTCGGAATCCAGCTTGGGACCCAGGAAGTCCAATCGTCA
GATATTGTACTCAAGCCTGGTCACGGCAGCGTACCGATCTGTTTAAACCTAGATATTGATAGTCTGATCG
GTCAACGTATAATCGAGTCCTAGCTTTTGCAAACATCTATCAAGAGACAGGATCAGCAGGAGGCTTTCGC
ATGAGTATTCAACATTTCCGTGTCGCCCTTATTCCCTTTTTTGCGGCATTTTGCCTTCCTGTTTTTGCTC
ACCCAGAAACGCTGGTGAAAGTAAAAGATGCTGAAGATCAGTTGGGTGCGCGAGTGGGTTACATCGAACT
GGATCTCAACAGCGGTAAGATCCTTGAGAGTTTTCGCCCCGAAGAACGCTTTCCAATGATGAGCACTTTT
AAAGTTCTGCTATGTGGCGCGGTATTATCCCGTATTGACGCCGGGCAAGAGCAACTCGGTCGCCGCATAC
ACTATTCTCAGAATGACTTGGTTGAGTATTCACCAGTCACAGAAAAGCATCTTACGGATGGCATGACAGT
AAGAGAATTATGCAGTGCTGCCATAACCATGAGTGATAACACTGCGGCCAACTTACTTCTGACAACGATT
GGAGGACCGAAGGAGCTAACCGCTTTTTTGCACAACATGGGGGATCATGTAACTCGCCTTGATCGTTGGG
AACCGGAGCTGAATGAAGCCATACCAAACGACGAGCGTGACACCACGATGCCTGTAGCAATGGCAACAAC
CTTGCGTAAACTATTAACTGGCGAACTACTTACTCTAGCTTCCCGGCAACAGTTGATAGACTGGATGGAG
GCGGATAAAGTTGCAGGACCACTTCTGCGCTCGGCCCTTCCGGCTGGCTGGTTTATTGCTGATAAATCTG
GAGCCGGTGAGCGTGGGTCTCGCGGTATCATTGCAGCACTGGGGCCAGATGGTAAGCCCTCCCGTATCGT
AGTTATCTACACGACGGGGAGTCAGGCAACTATGGATGAACGAAATAGACAGATCGCTGAGATAGGTGCC
TCACTGATTAAGCATTGGTAACCGATTCTAGGTGCATTGGCGCAGAAAAAAATGCCTGATGCGACGCTGC
GCGTCTTATACTCCCACATATGCCAGATTCAGCAACGGATACGGCTTCCCCAACTTGCCCACTTCCATAC
GTGTCCTCCTTACCAGAAATTTATCCTTAAGATCCCGAATCGTTTAAACTCGACTCTGGCTCTATCGAAT
CTCCGTCGTTTCGAGCTTACGCGAACAGCCGTGGCGCTCATTTGCTCGTCGGGCATCGAATCTCGTCAGC
TATCGTCAGCTTACCTTTTTGGCAGCGATCGCGGCTCCCGACATCTTGGACCATTAGCTCCACAGGTATC
TTCTTCCCTCTAGTGGTCATAACAGCAGCTTCAGCTACCTCTCAATTCAAAAAACCCCTCAAGACCCGTT
TAGAGGCCCCAAGGGGTTATGCTATCAATCGTTGCGTTACACACACAAAAAACCAACACACATCCATCTT
CGATGGATAGCGATTTTATTATCTAACTGCTGATCGAGTGTAGCCAGATCTAGTAATCAATTACGGGGTC
ATTAGTTCATAGCCCATATATGGAGTTCCGCGTTACATAACTTACGGTAAATGGCCCGCCTGGCTGACCG
CCCAACGACCCCCGCCCATTGACGTCAATAATGACGTATGTTCCCATAGTAACGCCAATAGGGACTTTCC
ATTGACGTCAATGGGTGGAGTATTTACGGTAAACTGCCCACTTGGCAGTACATCAAGTGTATCATATGCC
AAGTACGCCCCCTATTGACGTCAATGACGGTAAATGGCCCGCCTGGCATTATGCCCAGTACATGACCTTA
TGGGACTTTCCTACTTGGCAGTACATCTACGTATTAGTCATCGCTATTACCATGCTGATGCGGTTTTGGC
AGTACATCAATGGGCGTGGATAGCGGTTTGACTCACGGGGATTTCCAAGTCTCCACCCCATTGACGTCAA
TGGGAGTTTGTTTTGGCACCAAAATCAACGGGACTTTCCAAAATGTCGTAACAACTCCGCCCCATTGACG
CAAATGGGCGGTAGGCGTGTACGGTGGGAGGTCTATATAAGCAGAGCTGGTTTAGTGAACCGTCAGATCA
GATCTTTGTCGATCCTACCATCCACTCGACACACCCGCCAGCGGCCGC
Features (pLannotate 1.2.2; 17 found; start..end, strand, type, name):
    173..250     +  CDS            MYLK2 (fragment): MYLK2_HUMAN - Experimental evidence at protein level: Swiss-Prot protein existence level 1. Implicated in the level of global muscle contraction and cardiac function. Phosphorylates a specific serine in the N-terminus of a myosin light chain. From Homo sapiens (Human).
    332..682     +  CDS            spa (fragment): SPA_STAAU - Experimental evidence at protein level: Swiss-Prot protein existence level 1. Plays a role in the inhibition of the host innate and adaptive immune responses. Possesses five immunoglobulin-binding domains that capture both the fragment crystallizable region (Fc region) and the Fab region (part of Ig that identifies antigen) of immunoglobulins (By similarity). In turn, Staphylococcus aureus is protected from phagocytic killing via inhibition of Ig Fc region. In addition, the host elicited B-cell response is prevented due to a decrease of antibody-secreting cell proliferation that en
    747..868     -  polyA_signal   SV40 poly(A) signal: SV40 polyadenylation signal
    891..960     -  CDS            large T antigen (fragment): large T antigen from SV40 (simian virus 40)
    983..1029    +  terminator     T7 terminator: transcription terminator for bacteriophage T7 RNA polymerase
   1059..1195    +  terminator     rrnG terminator: transcription terminator from the E. coli ribosomal RNA rrnG operon (Albrechtsen et al., 1991)
   1240..1311    +  misc_feature   3' β-globin insulator: insulator downstream of the human β-globin locus (Farrell et al., 2002)
   1537..2125    -  rep_origin     ori: high-copy-number ColE1/pMB1/pBR322/pUC origin of replication
   2297..2361    -  CDS            bla(M) (fragment): β-lactamase lacking the signal sequence; bla(M); allows cytosolic expression of β-lactamase
   2871..3731    +  CDS            AmpR: β-lactamase; bla; confers resistance to ampicillin, carbenicillin, and related antibiotics
   3744..3880    +  terminator     rrnG terminator: transcription terminator from the E. coli ribosomal RNA rrnG operon (Albrechtsen et al., 1991)
   4032..4103    +  misc_feature   5' β-globin insulator: insulator upstream of the human β-globin locus (Farrell et al., 2002)
   4108..4154    -  terminator     T7 terminator: transcription terminator for bacteriophage T7 RNA polymerase
   4172..4220    -  polyA_signal   poly(A) signal: synthetic polyadenylation signal
   4301..4604    +  enhancer       CMV enhancer: human cytomegalovirus immediate early enhancer
   4677..4694    -  promoter       CMV promoter (fragment): human cytomegalovirus (CMV) immediate early promoter
   4757..4808    +  promoter       CMVd2 promoter: truncated human cytomegalovirus (CMV) immediate early promoter that yields moderately reduced expression relative to the full-length promoter
