[The description below was written by a language model from this plasmid's Addgene catalogue record and pLannotate feature annotations shown in this document.]
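Description:
pGBW-m4134197 is a mammalian expression plasmid built on the pTwist_CMV_6 backbone to produce the wild-type ORF10 protein of SARS-CoV-2, a very short open reading frame of roughly 110 bp. It is maintained in E. coli through a high-copy ColE1/pUC-type origin and selected with ampicillin via a full-length β-lactamase gene. The catalogue lists no mammalian selection marker and none is annotated, which suggests the plasmid is suited mainly to transient transfection.

Expression is driven by the human cytomegalovirus immediate-early enhancer and promoter, which the automated annotation picks up as the enhancer plus short or truncated promoter matches near the end of the numbered sequence. The ORF10 insert itself is not annotated, but it presumably lies across the circular junction between the promoter and the tag region. The backbone supplies a C-terminal tag described as a TEV-cleavable "TapTag". The feature table is consistent with a classical tandem affinity purification tag: a short fragment matched to myosin light chain kinase, most likely a calmodulin-binding peptide, followed by a fragment of Staphylococcus aureus protein A containing immunoglobulin-binding domains. Such a tag allows capture on IgG resin, release by TEV protease and a second purification on calmodulin resin.

An SV40 polyadenylation signal lies downstream of the tag, although it is annotated on the reverse strand. The expression unit and bacterial elements are bracketed by β-globin insulator fragments, T7 and rrnG terminators and a synthetic poly(A) signal, which limit transcriptional read-through. The construct is suited to expressing tagged ORF10 in mammalian cells for purification or for affinity-based protein interaction studies, although the record states only expression as its purpose.
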