Addgene plasmid #152074: pGBW-m4134197
Purpose: Mammalian expression plasmid for SARS-CoV-2 ORF10 protein
Depositing lab: Ginkgo Bioworks & Benjie Chen. Depositing organization: Ginkgo Bioworks.
Backbone
  Vector backbone: pTwist_CMV_6
  Backbone size w/o insert (bp): 4180
  Vector type: Mammalian Expression
Growth in bacteria
  Bacterial resistance: Ampicillin, 100 μg/mL
  Growth temperature: 37°C
  Growth strain: DH5alpha
  Copy number: High Copy
Gene/Insert
  Gene/Insert name: SARS-CoV-2 ORF10 protein
  Species: Severe acute respiratory syndrome coronavirus 2
  Insert size (bp): 110
  Mutation: wt
  Entrez Gene: ORF10 (a.k.a. GU280_gp11)
  Promoter: CMV
  Tag / fusion protein: Cleavable TEV;TapTag (C terminal on backbone)
  Cloning method: Unknown
Resource information
  A portion of this plasmid was derived from a plasmid made by: GinkgoBioworks
Depositor comments: NCBI reference sequence: YP_009725255.1
How to cite: pGBW-m4134197 was a gift from Ginkgo Bioworks & Benjie Chen (Addgene plasmid # 152074 ; http://n2t.net/addgene:152074 ; RRID:Addgene_152074)
